Addgene plasmid #233481: pMTKM09
Purpose: Level 0 plasmid for MoClo, encodes the PST1 promoter for K.marxianus
Depositing lab: Vincent Martin. Depositing organization: Concordia University. Publication: Sequencing of a Dairy Isolate Unlocks Kluyveromyces marxianus as a Host for Lactose Valorization. Thornbury M, Knoops A, Summerby-Murray I, Dhaliwal J, Johnson S, Utomo JC, Joshi J, Narcross L, Remondetto G, Pouliot M, Whiteway M, Martin VJJ. ACS Synth Biol. 2025 Jul 8. doi: 10.1021/acssynbio.5c00096. PubMed 40629255.
Backbone
  Vector backbone: pYTK001
  Backbone manufacturer: John Dueber, Addgene plasmid #65108
  Backbone size w/o insert (bp): 2676
  Vector type: Yeast Expression, Synthetic Biology
Growth in bacteria
  Bacterial resistance: Chloramphenicol, 25 μg/mL
  Growth temperature: 37°C
  Growth strain: DH5alpha
  Copy number: High Copy
Gene/Insert
  Gene/Insert name: promPST1
  Species: K.marxianus CBS 6556
  Cloning method: Golden Gate
Resource information
  A portion of this plasmid was derived from a plasmid made by: The promoter sequence was originally published by Lang et al, 2020 (https://doi.org/10.1016/j.mec.2020.e00145)
Terms and licenses: Academic/Nonprofit Terms; Industry Terms: Not Available to Industry
Depositor comments: Please visit https://doi.org/10.1101/2025.02.03.636257 for bioRxiv preprint.
How to cite: pMTKM09 was a gift from Vincent Martin (Addgene plasmid # 233481 ; http://n2t.net/addgene:233481 ; RRID:Addgene_233481)
