[The description below was written by a language model from this plasmid's Addgene catalogue record and pLannotate feature annotations shown in this document.]
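Description:
pMTKM09 is a Level 0 part plasmid for modular cloning (MoClo) that stores the PST1 promoter of the yeast Kluyveromyces marxianus (strain CBS 6556) as a reusable building block. It is built on pYTK001, the part-entry vector of the yeast MoClo toolkit, and the promoter was installed by Golden Gate cloning. Although it is catalogued as a yeast expression and synthetic biology vector, the annotated features are all bacterial. They comprise a high-copy ColE1/pUC-type origin of replication and a chloramphenicol acetyltransferase (cat) gene, which is driven by its native promoter and followed by the phage lambda t0 terminator. This matches the recorded chloramphenicol selection and high-copy propagation in E. coli. No yeast origin, centromere or yeast selectable marker is annotated, as expected for a plasmid that archives a part rather than being maintained in yeast.

The automated feature table does not annotate the promoter insert itself. The unannotated region of the 2,361 nt sequenced record, roughly the first 700 bases, presumably carries promPST1 and its flanking assembly sites, but the record does not state the insert's length or overhang type. In MoClo workflows, a Level 0 part like this is released by Type IIS restriction digestion. It is then ligated in a defined order with coding-sequence and terminator parts to form a transcription unit in a higher-level vector. Here the promoter would drive expression of a chosen gene in K. marxianus, and the associated work concerns developing this yeast as an engineering host for lactose valorization. The record notes that the promoter sequence was originally published in an earlier study. It gives no information on the promoter's strength or regulation.
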