Features (pLannotate 1.2.2; 4 found; start..end, strand, type, name):
    726..760     -  terminator     lambda t0 terminator: minimal transcription terminator from phage lambda (Scholtissek and Grosse, 1987)
    834..1490    -  CDS            cat: CAT_ECOLX - Experimental evidence at protein level: Swiss-Prot protein existence level 1. This enzyme is an effector of chloramphenicol resistance in bacteria. From Escherichia coli. This protein is used as a marker in many commonly used cloning vectors, such as pACYC184.
   1491..1588    -  promoter       cat promoter: promoter of the E. coli cat gene encoding chloramphenicol acetyltransferase
   1672..2260    +  rep_origin     ori: high-copy-number ColE1/pMB1/pBR322/pUC origin of replication
>Addgene plasmid #233481 | pMTKM09 | addgene full sequence | sequence record 467222 | Addgene NGS Result
TCGGTCTCAAACGCATTTCAGAGTTCTTTTGTCTTTTTTAATCTTCAATCTTCGGCTTTTTGTCATCTTA
TTAACATACAATTCAAGTACATTTACATTTACAATCACAATCACAATCAATCATCAGTCATTGGATCTTT
TTCTCTTCCGAAAAGATTCGTTTAAACAAATTAAGATAATGCATATAACAAAGTACATCGTTAAAGAACA
TTTAACAGTATAGTTCATCATATAGTAACCACAACATTACATGGATATTCTGTCAAAAACAGAGTAGTTG
GTTTCAACCCTACTTAATTGTTTTTTTTTTTTTTTTTTTTTTTTGATATAGCTGAAGAGTAAAAAAGTCT
TGACAATGAAAAAACAAAAATCCAGAAGGGAAAAATAGTGACAGGCGACAAATGACAGATGACAGAAAGC
AGAGATTTTCGGTTGAAAACAAAAACAGTATGGAACAGTGACTGACGCAAAACCACAAAGATCCAAAACG
TGCCAAAATACCCTTTTGTGTTGAGCAATTTTCAAATATATAAATATGCGACACTTGATGAATACAATAG
AAGCTTCCTATACATTATTATAATTATCTTTGTTATTGAGACAGAGTATTTTTGATATTGTTTTCAGTTC
AGAATACTGTAAGTACAGGGCTTCTAATATTCTAGGGGAGTATATTATAAGTGGAGTGACCTGTTCATAT
TAACAGATTATGTGAGACCAGACCAATAAAAAACGCCCGGCGGCAACCGAGCGTTCTGAACAAATCCAGA
TGGAGTTCTGAGGTCATTACTGGATCTATCAACAGGAGTCCAAGCGAGCTCGATATCAAATTACGCCCCG
CCCTGCCACTCATCGCAGTACTGTTGTAATTCATTAAGCATTCTGCCGACATGGAAGCCATCACAAACGG
CATGATGAACCTGAATCGCCAGCGGCATCAGCACCTTGTCGCCTTGCGTATAATATTTGCCCATGGTGAA
AACGGGGGCGAAGAAGTTGTCCATATTGGCCACGTTTAAATCAAAACTGGTGAAACTCACCCAGGGATTG
GCTGAAACGAAAAACATATTCTCAATAAACCCTTTAGGGAAATAGGCCAGGTTTTCACCGTAACACGCCA
CATCTTGCGAATATATGTGTAGAAACTGCCGGAAATCGTCGTGGTATTCACTCCAGAGCGATGAAAACGT
TTCAGTTTGCTCATGGAAAACGGTGTAACAAGGGTGAACACTATCCCATATCACCAGCTCACCGTCTTTC
ATTGCCATACGAAATTCCGGATGAGCATTCATCAGGCGGGCAAGAATGTGAATAAAGGCCGGATAAAACT
TGTGCTTATTTTTCTTTACGGTCTTTAAAAAGGCCGTAATATCCAGCTGAACGGTCTGGTTATAGGTACA
TTGAGCAACTGACTGAAATGCCTCAAAATGTTCTTTACGATGCCATTGGGATATATCAACGGTGGTATAT
CCAGTGATTTTTTTCTCCATTTTAGCTTCCTTAGCTCCTGAAAATCTCGATAACTCAAAAAATACGCCCG
GTAGTGATCTTATTTCATTATGGTGAAAGTTGGAACCTCTTACGTGCCCGATCAATCATGACCAAAATCC
CTTAACGTGAGTTTTCGTTCCACTGAGCGTCAGACCCCGTAGAAAAGATCAAAGGATCTTCTTGAGATCC
TTTTTTTCTGCGCGTAATCTGCTGCTTGCAAACAAAAAAACCACCGCTACCAGCGGTGGTTTGTTTGCCG
GATCAAGAGCTACCAACTCTTTTTCCGAAGGTAACTGGCTTCAGCAGAGCGCAGATACCAAATACTGTTC
TTCTAGTGTAGCCGTAGTTAGGCCACCACTTCAAGAACTCTGTAGCACCGCCTACATACCTCGCTCTGCT
AATCCTGTTACCAGTGGCTGCTGCCAGTGGCGATAAGTCGTGTCTTACCGGGTTGGACTCAAGACGATAG
TTACCGGATAAGGCGCAGCGGTCGGGCTGAACGGGGGGTTCGTGCACACAGCCCAGCTTGGAGCGAACGA
CCTACACCGAACTGAGATACCTACAGCGTGAGCTATGAGAAAGCGCCACGCTTCCCGAAGGGAGAAAGGC
GGACAGGTATCCGGTAAGCGGCAGGGTCGGAACAGGAGAGCGCACGAGGGAGCTTCCAGGGGGAAACGCC
TGGTATCTTTATAGTCCTGTCGGGTTTCGCCACCTCTGACTTGAGCGTCGATTTTTGTGATGCTCGTCAG
GGGGGCGGAGCCTATGGAAAAACGCCAGCAACGCGGCCTTTTTACGGTTCCTGGCCTTTTGCTGGCCTTT
TGCTCACATGTTCTTTCCTGCGTTATCCCCTGATTCTGTGGATAACCGTAG
